Addgene plasmid #77509: CRKL gRNA (BRDN0001148341)
Purpose: 3rd generation lentiviral gRNA plasmid targeting human CRKL
Depositing lab: John Doench & David Root. Depositing organization: Broad Institute. Publication: Optimized sgRNA design to maximize activity and minimize off-target effects of CRISPR-Cas9. Doench JG, Fusi N, Sullender M, Hegde M, Vaimberg EW, Donovan KF, Smith I, Tothova Z, Wilen C, Orchard R, Virgin HW, Listgarten J, Root DE. Nat Biotechnol. 2016 Jan 18. doi: 10.1038/nbt.3437. PubMed 26780180.
Backbone
  Vector backbone: lentiGuide-Puro
  Backbone manufacturer: Zhang Lab (Addgene plasmid # 52963)
  Vector type: Mammalian Expression, Lentiviral, CRISPR
  Selectable markers: Puromycin
Growth in bacteria
  Bacterial resistance: Ampicillin, 100 μg/mL
  Growth temperature: 37°C
  Growth strain: DH5alpha
  Copy number: High Copy
Gene/Insert
  Gene/Insert name: CRKL (alt names: CRKL; NM_005207.3)
  gRNA/shRNA sequence: TCCATGCTTTCCGTGTGGTG
  Species: H. sapiens (human)
  Entrez Gene: CRKL
  Promoter: hU6
  Cloning method: Unknown
  Sequencing primers: 5′ U6-F; 3′ pS2-R
Terms and licenses: Academic/Nonprofit Terms; Industry Terms: Not Available to Industry
Depositor comments: The gRNA was designed to target the following Genbank reference sequence(s): NM_005207.3. Note that this plasmid does NOT contain Cas9. It should be used in conjunction with lentiCas9-Blast (Addgene #52962) or otherwise with cell lines already expressing Cas9. Browse the full kinome gRNA library at http://www.addgene.org/pooled-library/broadgpp-human-kinome/ or visit http://www.broadinstitute.org/rnai/public/ for detailed protocols and information.
How to cite: CRKL gRNA (BRDN0001148341) was a gift from John Doench & David Root (Addgene plasmid # 77509 ; http://n2t.net/addgene:77509 ; RRID:Addgene_77509)
