[The description below was written by a language model from this plasmid's Addgene catalogue record and pLannotate feature annotations shown in this document.]
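Description:
CRKL gRNA (BRDN0001148341) is a third-generation lentiviral guide RNA plasmid built on the lentiGuide-Puro backbone and designed to target human CRKL (reference transcript NM_005207.3) for CRISPR-Cas9 editing in mammalian cells. It is propagated in E. coli as a high-copy plasmid through a ColE1/pUC-type origin and selected with ampicillin via the β-lactamase gene. An f1 origin, an SV40 origin and remnants of lac and phage promoter sequences are also present in the backbone.

The lentiviral transfer cassette begins with an RSV promoter fused to a truncated HIV-1 5' LTR, which makes genomic RNA production Tat-independent. This is followed by the Ψ packaging signal with a partial gag sequence, the Rev response element for nuclear export of the viral RNA, and a central polypurine tract. It ends in a ΔU3 self-inactivating 3' LTR, with an SV40 polyadenylation signal downstream. Within this frame, a human U6 RNA polymerase III promoter drives the CRKL-specific spacer joined to the Streptococcus pyogenes gRNA scaffold. A separate EF-1α promoter with its intron A expresses puromycin N-acetyltransferase, allowing puromycin selection of transduced cells, and a WPRE downstream enhances transcript expression.

The plasmid does not encode Cas9, so it is meant to be used together with a separate Cas9 vector such as lentiCas9-Blast or in cells that already express Cas9. The depositor comments associate it with a human kinome gRNA library, and its typical use is knockout of CRKL following lentiviral delivery.
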