Features (pLannotate 1.2.2; 29 found; start..end, strand, type, name):
     14..80      +  CDS            small t antigen (fragment): SV40 (simian virus 40) small t antigen
    106..317     +  promoter       EF-1α core promoter: core promoter for human elongation factor EF-1α
    318..1256    +  intron         EF-1α intron A: intron upstream of the start codon of human EF-1α
   1278..1877    +  CDS            PuroR (fragment): puromycin N-acetyltransferase; pac from Streptomyces; confers resistance to puromycin
   1893..2481    +  misc_feature   WPRE: woodchuck hepatitis virus posttranscriptional regulatory element
   2532..2551    +  misc_feature   cPPT/CTS (fragment): central polypurine tract and central termination sequence of HIV-1
   2553..2786    +  LTR            3' LTR (ΔU3): self-inactivating 3' long terminal repeat (LTR) from HIV-1
   2864..2985    +  polyA_signal   SV40 poly(A) signal: SV40 polyadenylation signal
   3025..3160    +  rep_origin     SV40 ori: SV40 origin of replication
   3181..3199    -  promoter       T7 promoter: promoter for bacteriophage T7 RNA polymerase
   3207..3362    +  CDS            lacZα (fragment): LacZα fragment of β-galactosidase; lacZ fragment
   3367..3795    +  rep_origin     f1 ori (sequence partly withheld): f1 bacteriophage origin of replication; arrow indicates direction of (+) strand synthesis
   3848..3952    +  promoter       AmpR promoter: bla
   3953..4813    +  CDS            AmpR: β-lactamase; bla; confers resistance to ampicillin, carbenicillin, and related antibiotics
   4984..5572    +  rep_origin     ori: high-copy-number ColE1/pMB1/pBR322/pUC origin of replication
   5755..5847    +  CDS            lacI (fragment): lac repressor; lacI; The lac repressor binds to the lac operator to inhibit transcription in E. coli. This inhibition can be relieved by adding lactose or isopropyl-β-D-thiogalactopyranoside (IPTG).
   5860..5881    +  protein_bind   CAP binding site: CAP binding activates transcription in the presence of cAMP. E. coli catabolite activator protein
   5896..5926    +  promoter       lac promoter: promoter for the E. coli lac operon
   5934..5950    +  protein_bind   lac operator: The lac repressor binds to the lac operator to inhibit transcription in E. coli. This inhibition can be relieved by adding lactose or isopropyl-β-D-thiogalactopyranoside (IPTG). lac repressor encoded by lacI
   5995..6013    +  promoter       T3 promoter: promoter for bacteriophage T3 RNA polymerase
   6041..6267    +  promoter       RSV promoter: Rous sarcoma virus enhancer/promoter
   6268..6448    +  LTR            5' LTR (truncated): truncated 5' long terminal repeat (LTR) from HIV-1
   6495..6620    +  misc_feature   HIV-1 Ψ: packaging signal of human immunodeficiency virus type 1
   6604..6967    +  CDS            HIV-1 gag (fragment): gag protein from human immunodeficiency virus 1; gag
   7113..7346    +  misc_feature   RRE: The Rev response element (RRE) of HIV-1 allows for Rev-dependent mRNA export from the nucleus to the cytoplasm.
   7723..7749    +  CDS            Rev (fragment): human immunodeficiency virus 1 (HIV-1) Rev protein; rev; enhances nuclear export of unspliced and incompletely spliced viral mRNAs
   7753..7993    +  promoter       U6 promoter: RNA polymerase III promoter for human U6 snRNA
   8023..8098    +  misc_RNA       gRNA scaffold: guide RNA scaffold for the Streptococcus pyogenes CRISPR/Cas9 system
   8154..8271    +  misc_feature   cPPT/CTS: central polypurine tract and central termination sequence of HIV-1
>Addgene plasmid #77509 | CRKL gRNA (BRDN0001148341) | addgene full sequence | sequence record 187902 | Addgene Assembled Sequence
CCCGGGTGCAAAGATGGATAAAGTTTTAAACAGAGAGGAATCTTTGCAGCTAATGGACCTTCTAGGTCTT
GAAAGGAGTGGGAATTGGCTCCGGTGCCCGTCAGTGGGCAGAGCGCACATCGCCCACAGTCCCCGAGAAG
TTGGGGGGAGGGGTCGGCAATTGATCCGGTGCCTAGAGAAGGTGGCGCGGGGTAAACTGGGAAAGTGATG
TCGTGTACTGGCTCCGCCTTTTTCCCGAGGGTGGGGGAGAACCGTATATAAGTGCAGTAGTCGCCGTGAA
CGTTCTTTTTCGCAACGGGTTTGCCGCCAGAACACAGGTAAGTGCCGTGTGTGGTTCCCGCGGGCCTGGC
CTCTTTACGGGTTATGGCCCTTGCGTGCCTTGAATTACTTCCACCTGGCTGCAGTACGTGATTCTTGATC
CCGAGCTTCGGGTTGGAAGTGGGTGGGAGAGTTCGAGGCCTTGCGCTTAAGGAGCCCCTTCGCCTCGTGC
TTGAGTTGAGGCCTGGCCTGGGCGCTGGGGCCGCCGCGTGCGAATCTGGTGGCACCTTCGCGCCTGTCTC
GCTGCTTTCGATAAGTCTCTAGCCATTTAAAATTTTTGATGACCTGCTGCGACGCTTTTTTTCTGGCAAG
ATAGTCTTGTAAATGCGGGCCAAGATCTGCACACTGGTATTTCGGTTTTTGGGGCCGCGGGCGGCGACGG
GGCCCGTGCGTCCCAGCGCACATGTTCGGCGAGGCGGGGCCTGCGAGCGCGGCCACCGAGAATCGGACGG
GGGTAGTCTCAAGCTGGCCGGCCTGCTCTGGTGCCTGGCCTCGCGCCGCCGTGTATCGCCCCGCCCTGGG
CGGCAAGGCTGGCCCGGTCGGCACCAGTTGCGTGAGCGGAAAGATGGCCGCTTCCCGGCCCTGCTGCAGG
GAGCTCAAAATGGAGGACGCGGCGCTCGGGAGAGCGGGCGGGTGAGTCACCCACACAAAGGAAAAGGGCC
TTTCCGTCCTCAGCCGTCGCTTCATGTGACTCCACGGAGTACCGGGCGCCGTCCAGGCACCTCGATTAGT
TCTCGAGCTTTTGGAGTACGTCGTCTTTAGGTTGGGGGGAGGGGTTTTATGCGATGGAGTTTCCCCACAC
TGAGTGGGTGGAGACTGAAGTTAGGCCAGCTTGGCACTTGATGTAATTCTCCTTGGAATTTGCCCTTTTT
GAGTTTGGATCTTGGTTCATTCTCAAGCCTCAGACAGTGGTTCAAAGTTTTTTTCTTCCATTTCAGGTGT
CGTGACGTACGGCCACCATGACCGAGTACAAGCCCACGGTGCGCCTCGCCACCCGCGACGACGTCCCCAG
GGCCGTACGCACCCTCGCCGCCGCGTTCGCCGACTACCCCGCCACGCGCCACACCGTCGATCCGGACCGC
CACATCGAGCGGGTCACCGAGCTGCAAGAACTCTTCCTCACGCGCGTCGGGCTCGACATCGGCAAGGTGT
GGGTCGCGGACGACGGCGCCGCCGTGGCGGTCTGGACCACGCCGGAGAGCGTCGAAGCGGGGGCGGTGTT
CGCCGAGATCGGCCCGCGCATGGCCGAGTTGAGCGGTTCCCGGCTGGCCGCGCAGCAACAGATGGAAGGC
CTCCTGGCGCCGCACCGGCCCAAGGAGCCCGCGTGGTTCCTGGCCACCGTCGGAGTCTCGCCCGACCACC
AGGGCAAGGGTCTGGGCAGCGCCGTCGTGCTCCCCGGAGTGGAGGCGGCCGAGCGCGCCGGGGTGCCCGC
CTTCCTGGAGACCTCCGCGCCCCGCAACCTCCCCTTCTACGAGCGGCTCGGCTTCACCGTCACCGCCGAC
GTCGAGGTGCCCGAAGGACCGCGCACCTGGTGCATGACCCGCAAGCCCGGTGCCTGAACGCGTTAAGTCG
ACAATCAACCTCTGGATTACAAAATTTGTGAAAGATTGACTGGTATTCTTAACTATGTTGCTCCTTTTAC
GCTATGTGGATACGCTGCTTTAATGCCTTTGTATCATGCTATTGCTTCCCGTATGGCTTTCATTTTCTCC
TCCTTGTATAAATCCTGGTTGCTGTCTCTTTATGAGGAGTTGTGGCCCGTTGTCAGGCAACGTGGCGTGG
TGTGCACTGTGTTTGCTGACGCAACCCCCACTGGTTGGGGCATTGCCACCACCTGTCAGCTCCTTTCCGG
GACTTTCGCTTTCCCCCTCCCTATTGCCACGGCGGAACTCATCGCCGCCTGCCTTGCCCGCTGCTGGACA
GGGGCTCGGCTGTTGGGCACTGACAATTCCGTGGTGTTGTCGGGGAAATCATCGTCCTTTCCTTGGCTGC
TCGCCTGTGTTGCCACCTGGATTCTGCGCGGGACGTCCTTCTGCTACGTCCCTTCGGCCCTCAATCCAGC
GGACCTTCCTTCCCGCGGCCTGCTGCCGGCTCTGCGGCCTCTTCCGCGTCTTCGCCTTCGCCCTCAGACG
AGTCGGATCTCCCTTTGGGCCGCCTCCCCGCGTCGACTTTAAGACCAATGACTTACAAGGCAGCTGTAGA
TCTTAGCCACTTTTTAAAAGAAAAGGGGGGACTGGAAGGGCTAATTCACTCCCAACGAAGACAAGATCTG
CTTTTTGCTTGTACTGGGTCTCTCTGGTTAGACCAGATCTGAGCCTGGGAGCTCTCTGGCTAACTAGGGA
ACCCACTGCTTAAGCCTCAATAAAGCTTGCCTTGAGTGCTTCAAGTAGTGTGTGCCCGTCTGTTGTGTGA
CTCTGGTAACTAGAGATCCCTCAGACCCTTTTAGTCAGTGTGGAAAATCTCTAGCAGTACGTATAGTAGT
TCATGTCATCTTATTATTCAGTATTTATAACTTGCAAAGAAATGAATATCAGAGAGTGAGAGGAACTTGT
TTATTGCAGCTTATAATGGTTACAAATAAAGCAATAGCATCACAAATTTCACAAATAAAGCATTTTTTTC
ACTGCATTCTAGTTGTGGTTTGTCCAAACTCATCAATGTATCTTATCATGTCTGGCTCTAGCTATCCCGC
CCCTAACTCCGCCCATCCCGCCCCTAACTCCGCCCAGTTCCGCCCATTCTCCGCCCCATGGCTGACTAAT
TTTTTTTATTTATGCAGAGGCCGAGGCCGCCTCGGCCTCTGAGCTATTCCAGAAGTAGTGAGGAGGCTTT
TTTGGAGGCCTAGGGACGTACCCAATTCGCCCTATAGTGAGTCGTATTACGCGCGCTCACTGGCCGTCGT
TTTACAACGTCGTGACTGGGAAAACCCTGGCGTTACCCAACTTAATCGCCTTGCAGCACATCCCCCTTTC
GCCAGCTGGCGTAATAGCGAAGAGGCCCGCACCGATCGCCCTTCCCAACAGTTGCGCAGCCTGAATGGCG
AATGGG
[124 nt withheld, positions 3367-3490]
C
[91 nt withheld, positions 3492-3582]
A
[49 nt withheld, positions 3584-3632]
CCTTTGACGTTGGAGTCCACGTTCTTT
[37 nt withheld, positions 3660-3696]
ACCCTATCTCGGTCTATTCTTTTGATTTATAAGGGATTTTGCCGATTTCGGCCTATTGGTTAAAAAATGA
GCTGATTTAACAAAAATTTAACGCGAATTTTAACAAAATATTAACGCTTACAATTTAGGTGGCACTTTTC
GGGGAAATGTGCGCGGAACCCCTATTTGTTTATTTTTCTAAATACATTCAAATATGTATCCGCTCATGAG
ACAATAACCCTGATAAATGCTTCAATAATATTGAAAAAGGAAGAGTATGAGTATTCAACATTTCCGTGTC
GCCCTTATTCCCTTTTTTGCGGCATTTTGCCTTCCTGTTTTTGCTCACCCAGAAACGCTGGTGAAAGTAA
AAGATGCTGAAGATCAGTTGGGTGCACGAGTGGGTTACATCGAACTGGATCTCAACAGCGGTAAGATCCT
TGAGAGTTTTCGCCCCGAAGAACGTTTTCCAATGATGAGCACTTTTAAAGTTCTGCTATGTGGCGCGGTA
TTATCCCGTATTGACGCCGGGCAAGAGCAACTCGGTCGCCGCATACACTATTCTCAGAATGACTTGGTTG
AGTACTCACCAGTCACAGAAAAGCATCTTACGGATGGCATGACAGTAAGAGAATTATGCAGTGCTGCCAT
AACCATGAGTGATAACACTGCGGCCAACTTACTTCTGACAACGATCGGAGGACCGAAGGAGCTAACCGCT
TTTTTGCACAACATGGGGGATCATGTAACTCGCCTTGATCGTTGGGAACCGGAGCTGAATGAAGCCATAC
CAAACGACGAGCGTGACACCACGATGCCTGTAGCAATGGCAACAACGTTGCGCAAACTATTAACTGGCGA
ACTACTTACTCTAGCTTCCCGGCAACAATTAATAGACTGGATGGAGGCGGATAAAGTTGCAGGACCACTT
CTGCGCTCGGCCCTTCCGGCTGGCTGGTTTATTGCTGATAAATCTGGAGCCGGTGAGCGTGGGTCTCGCG
GTATCATTGCAGCACTGGGGCCAGATGGTAAGCCCTCCCGTATCGTAGTTATCTACACGACGGGGAGTCA
GGCAACTATGGATGAACGAAATAGACAGATCGCTGAGATAGGTGCCTCACTGATTAAGCATTGGTAACTG
TCAGACCAAGTTTACTCATATATACTTTAGATTGATTTAAAACTTCATTTTTAATTTAAAAGGATCTAGG
TGAAGATCCTTTTTGATAATCTCATGACCAAAATCCCTTAACGTGAGTTTTCGTTCCACTGAGCGTCAGA
CCCCGTAGAAAAGATCAAAGGATCTTCTTGAGATCCTTTTTTTCTGCGCGTAATCTGCTGCTTGCAAACA
AAAAAACCACCGCTACCAGCGGTGGTTTGTTTGCCGGATCAAGAGCTACCAACTCTTTTTCCGAAGGTAA
CTGGCTTCAGCAGAGCGCAGATACCAAATACTGTTCTTCTAGTGTAGCCGTAGTTAGGCCACCACTTCAA
GAACTCTGTAGCACCGCCTACATACCTCGCTCTGCTAATCCTGTTACCAGTGGCTGCTGCCAGTGGCGAT
AAGTCGTGTCTTACCGGGTTGGACTCAAGACGATAGTTACCGGATAAGGCGCAGCGGTCGGGCTGAACGG
GGGGTTCGTGCACACAGCCCAGCTTGGAGCGAACGACCTACACCGAACTGAGATACCTACAGCGTGAGCT
ATGAGAAAGCGCCACGCTTCCCGAAGGGAGAAAGGCGGACAGGTATCCGGTAAGCGGCAGGGTCGGAACA
GGAGAGCGCACGAGGGAGCTTCCAGGGGGAAACGCCTGGTATCTTTATAGTCCTGTCGGGTTTCGCCACC
TCTGACTTGAGCGTCGATTTTTGTGATGCTCGTCAGGGGGGCGGAGCCTATGGAAAAACGCCAGCAACGC
GGCCTTTTTACGGTTCCTGGCCTTTTGCTGGCCTTTTGCTCACATGTTCTTTCCTGCGTTATCCCCTGAT
TCTGTGGATAACCGTATTACCGCCTTTGAGTGAGCTGATACCGCTCGCCGCAGCCGAACGACCGAGCGCA
GCGAGTCAGTGAGCGAGGAAGCGGAAGAGCGCCCAATACGCAAACCGCCTCTCCCCGCGCGTTGGCCGAT
TCATTAATGCAGCTGGCACGACAGGTTTCCCGACTGGAAAGCGGGCAGTGAGCGCAACGCAATTAATGTG
AGTTAGCTCACTCATTAGGCACCCCAGGCTTTACACTTTATGCTTCCGGCTCGTATGTTGTGTGGAATTG
TGAGCGGATAACAATTTCACACAGGAAACAGCTATGACCATGATTACGCCAAGCGCGCAATTAACCCTCA
CTAAAGGGAACAAAAGCTGGAGCTGCAAGCTTAATGTAGTCTTATGCAATACTCTTGTAGTCTTGCAACA
TGGTAACGATGAGTTAGCAACATGCCTTACAAGGAGAGAAAAAGCACCGTGCATGCCGATTGGTGGAAGT
AAGGTGGTACGATCGTGCCTTATTAGGAAGGCAACAGACGGGTCTGACATGGATTGGACGAACCACTGAA
TTGCCGCATTGCAGAGATATTGTATTTAAGTGCCTAGCTCGATACATAAACGGGTCTCTCTGGTTAGACC
AGATCTGAGCCTGGGAGCTCTCTGGCTAACTAGGGAACCCACTGCTTAAGCCTCAATAAAGCTTGCCTTG
AGTGCTTCAAGTAGTGTGTGCCCGTCTGTTGTGTGACTCTGGTAACTAGAGATCCCTCAGACCCTTTTAG
TCAGTGTGGAAAATCTCTAGCAGTGGCGCCCGAACAGGGACTTGAAAGCGAAAGGGAAACCAGAGGAGCT
CTCTCGACGCAGGACTCGGCTTGCTGAAGCGCGCACGGCAAGAGGCGAGGGGCGGCGACTGGTGAGTACG
CCAAAAATTTTGACTAGCGGAGGCTAGAAGGAGAGAGATGGGTGCGAGAGCGTCAGTATTAAGCGGGGGA
GAATTAGATCGCGATGGGAAAAAATTCGGTTAAGGCCAGGGGGAAAGAAAAAATATAAATTAAAACATAT
AGTATGGGCAAGCAGGGAGCTAGAACGATTCGCAGTTAATCCTGGCCTGTTAGAAACATCAGAAGGCTGT
AGACAAATACTGGGACAGCTACAACCATCCCTTCAGACAGGATCAGAAGAACTTAGATCATTATATAATA
CAGTAGCAACCCTCTATTGTGTGCATCAAAGGATAGAGATAAAAGACACCAAGGAAGCTTTAGACAAGAT
AGAGGAAGAGCAAAACAAAAGTAAGACCACCGCACAGCAAGCGGCCGCTGATCTTCAGACCTGGAGGAGG
AGATATGAGGGACAATTGGAGAAGTGAATTATATAAATATAAAGTAGTAAAAATTGAACCATTAGGAGTA
GCACCCACCAAGGCAAAGAGAAGAGTGGTGCAGAGAGAAAAAAGAGCAGTGGGAATAGGAGCTTTGTTCC
TTGGGTTCTTGGGAGCAGCAGGAAGCACTATGGGCGCAGCGTCAATGACGCTGACGGTACAGGCCAGACA
ATTATTGTCTGGTATAGTGCAGCAGCAGAACAATTTGCTGAGGGCTATTGAGGCGCAACAGCATCTGTTG
CAACTCACAGTCTGGGGCATCAAGCAGCTCCAGGCAAGAATCCTGGCTGTGGAAAGATACCTAAAGGATC
AACAGCTCCTGGGGATTTGGGGTTGCTCTGGAAAACTCATTTGCACCACTGCTGTGCCTTGGAATGCTAG
TTGGAGTAATAAATCTCTGGAACAGATTTGGAATCACACGACCTGGATGGAGTGGGACAGAGAAATTAAC
AATTACACAAGCTTAATACACTCCTTAATTGAAGAATCGCAAAACCAGCAAGAAAAGAATGAACAAGAAT
TATTGGAATTAGATAAATGGGCAAGTTTGTGGAATTGGTTTAACATAACAAATTGGCTGTGGTATATAAA
ATTATTCATAATGATAGTAGGAGGCTTGGTAGGTTTAAGAATAGTTTTTGCTGTACTTTCTATAGTGAAT
AGAGTTAGGCAGGGATATTCACCATTATCGTTTCAGACCCACCTCCCAACCCCGAGGGGACCCAGAGAGG
GCCTATTTCCCATGATTCCTTCATATTTGCATATACGATACAAGGCTGTTAGAGAGATAATTAGAATTAA
TTTGACTGTAAACACAAAGATATTAGTACAAAATACGTGACGTAGAAAGTAATAATTTCTTGGGTAGTTT
GCAGTTTTAAAATTATGTTTTAAAATGGACTATCATATGCTTACCGTAACTTGAAAGTATTTCGATTTCT
TGGCTTTATATATCTTGTGGAAAGGACGAAACACCGTCCATGCTTTCCGTGTGGTGGTTTTAGAGCTAGA
AATAGCAAGTTAAAATAAGGCTAGTCCGTTATCAACTTGAAAAAGTGGCACCGAGTCGGTGCTTTTTTAA
GCTTGGCGTAACTAGATCTTGAGACAAATGGCAGTATTCATCCACAATTTTAAAAGAAAAGGGGGGATTG
GGGGGTACAGTGCAGGGGAAAGAATAGTAGACATAATAGCAACAGACATACAAACTAAAGAATTACAAAA
ACAAATTACAAAAATTCAAAATTTTCGGGTTTATTACAGGGACAGCAGAGATCCACTTTGGCGCCGGCTC
GAGGGGG
