>Addgene plasmid #77509 | CRKL gRNA (BRDN0001148341) | depositor partial sequence | sequence record 144969 | Target Sequence
TCCATGCTTTCCGTGTGGTG
