>Addgene plasmid #77509 | CRKL gRNA (BRDN0001148341) | addgene partial sequence | sequence record 187901 | hU6-F
AGAAAGTAATAATTTCTTGGGTAGTTTGCAGTTTTAAAATTATGTTTTAAAATGGACTATCATATGCTTA
CCGTAACTTGAAAGTATTTCGATTTCTTGGCTTTATATATCTTGTGGAAAGGACGAAACACCGTCCATGC
TTTCCGTGTGGTGGTTTTAGAGCTAGAAATAGCAAGTTAAAATAAGGCTAGTCCGTTATCAACTTGAAAA
AGTGGCACCGAGTCGGTGCTTTTTTAAGCTTGGCGTAACTAGATCTTGAGACAAATGGCAGTATTCATCC
ACAATTTTAAAAGAAAAGGGGGGATTGGGGGGTACAGTGCAGGGGAAAGAATAGTAGACATAATAGCAAC
AGACATACAAACTAAAGAATTACAAAAACAAATTACAAAAATTCAAAATTTTCGGGTTTATTACAGGGAC
AGCAGAGATCCACTTTGGCGCCGGCTCGAGGGGGCCCGGGTGCAAAGATGGATAAAGTTTTAAACAGAGA
GGAATCTTTGCAGCTAATGGACCTTCTAGGTCTTGAAAGGAGTGGGAATTGGCTCCGGTGCCCGTCAGTG
GGCAGAGCGC
